Addgene plasmid #23893: pDONR223-PDGFRB
Depositing lab: William Hahn & David Root. Depositing organization: Dana-Farber Cancer Institute. Publication: COT drives resistance to RAF inhibition through MAP kinase pathway reactivation. Johannessen CM, Boehm JS, Kim SY, Thomas SR, Wardwell L, Johnson LA, Emery CM, Stransky N, Cogdill AP, Barretina J, Caponigro G, Hieronymus H, Murray RR, Salehi-Ashtiani K, Hill DE, Vidal M, Zhao JJ, Yang X, Alkan O, Kim S, Harris JL, Wilson CJ, Myer VE, Finan PM, Root DE, Roberts TM, Golub T, Flaherty KT, Dummer R, Weber BL, Sellers WR, Schlegel R, Wargo JA, Hahn WC, Garraway LA. Nature. 2010 Dec 16;468(7326):968-72. doi: 10.1038/nature09627 PubMed 21107320.
Backbone
  Vector backbone: pDONR223
  Backbone manufacturer: Invitrogen
  Backbone size w/o insert (bp): 5005
  Vector type: Gateway Donor vector
Growth in bacteria
  Bacterial resistance: Spectinomycin, 50 μg/mL
  Growth temperature: 37°C
  Growth strain: DH5alpha
  Copy number: High Copy
Gene/Insert
  Gene/Insert name: PDGFRB (alt name: platelet-derived growth factor receptor, beta polypeptide)
  Species: H. sapiens (human)
  Insert size (bp): 3321
  Entrez Gene: PDGFRB (a.k.a. CD140B, IBGC4, IMF1, JTK12, KOGS, PDGFR, PDGFR-1, PDGFR1, PENTT)
  Cloning method: Gateway Cloning
  Sequencing primers: 5′ M13pUC-fwd; 3′ M13rev
Terms and licenses: Academic/Nonprofit Terms; Industry Terms: Not Available to Industry
Depositor comments: The ORF has no Stop codon. This design enables easy recombination into a destination vector to add an epitope tag of choice and Stop codon to the ORF. Do NOT use this plasmid directly for transfections. A set of 4 custom lentiviral vectors is available ( pLX301 (http://www.addgene.org/25895/) , pLX302 (http://www.addgene.org/25896/) , pLX303 (http://www.addgene.org/25897/) , pLX304 (http://www.addgene.org/25890/) ) to be used to express these ORFs in mammalian cells. These plasmids are not included in the kit and must be ordered separately.
How to cite: pDONR223-PDGFRB was a gift from William Hahn & David Root (Addgene plasmid # 23893 ; http://n2t.net/addgene:23893 ; RRID:Addgene_23893)
