[The description below was written by a language model from this plasmid's Addgene catalogue record and pLannotate feature annotations shown in this document.]
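Description:
pDONR223-PDGFRB is a Gateway entry clone built in the Invitrogen pDONR223 donor backbone. It carries the open reading frame of human PDGFRB, the platelet-derived growth factor receptor beta, a cell-surface receptor tyrosine kinase involved in proliferation, migration and blood vessel development. The sequenced plasmid is about 6.1 kb and is maintained in E. coli at high copy from a ColE1/pUC-type origin. Selection is with spectinomycin, conferred by the aadA (SmR) aminoglycoside adenylyltransferase gene, which lies downstream of a fragment of a class 1 integron Pc promoter and a remnant of a gentamicin resistance gene. Short lacI and lacZα fragments are also annotated as vestigial backbone sequence.

The roughly 3.3 kb PDGFRB coding sequence is flanked on both sides by attL-type recombination sites. The automated annotation labels both as attL3, in opposite orientations. These sites let the ORF be moved into an attR-containing destination vector by an LR Clonase reaction. The rrnB T1 and T2 terminators sit upstream of the cassette and shield it from read-through transcription, while a T7 promoter lies just downstream on the opposite strand, pointing back toward the insert. M13 forward and reverse priming sites are used for sequencing.

No mammalian promoter is annotated, and the ORF deliberately lacks a stop codon, so the destination vector can supply a C-terminal epitope tag and terminator. The depositors therefore advise against transfecting the plasmid directly. It serves as a shuttle clone within a kit of ORFs, and the depositors point to a companion set of lentiviral destination vectors for mammalian expression. The associated publication concerns resistance to RAF inhibition.
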