Features (pLannotate 1.2.2; 12 found; start..end, strand, type, name):
      2..94      +  CDS            lacI (fragment): lac repressor; lacI; The lac repressor binds to the lac operator to inhibit transcription in E. coli. This inhibition can be relieved by adding lactose or isopropyl-β-D-thiogalactopyranoside (IPTG).
    149..176     -  terminator     rrnB T2 terminator: transcription terminator T2 from the E. coli rrnB gene
    308..351     +  terminator     rrnB T1 terminator: Escherichia coli rrnB; transcription terminator T1 from the E. coli rrnB gene
    398..434     -  CDS            lacZα (fragment): LacZα fragment of β-galactosidase; lacZ fragment
    451..546     +  protein_bind   attL3: mutant version of attL; recombination site for the Gateway® LR reaction LR Clonase™
    552..3869    +  CDS            PDGFRB: PGFRB_HUMAN - Also known as PDGFR, PDGFR1. Experimental evidence at protein level: Swiss-Prot protein existence level 1. Tyrosine-protein kinase that acts as cell-surface receptor for homodimeric PDGFB and PDGFD and for heterodimers formed by PDGFA and PDGFB, and plays an essential role in the regulation of embryonic development, cell proliferation, survival, differentiation, chemotaxis and migration. Plays an essential role in blood vessel development by promoting proliferation, migration and recruitment of pericytes and smooth muscle cells to endothelial cells. Plays a role in the migration
   3871..3966    -  protein_bind   attL3: mutant version of attL; recombination site for the Gateway® LR reaction LR Clonase™
   3985..4003    -  promoter       T7 promoter: promoter for bacteriophage T7 RNA polymerase
   4193..4216    +  promoter       Pc promoter (fragment): intI1 (promoter lies within the coding sequence); class 1 integron promoter
   4392..4448    +  CDS            GmR (fragment): gentamycin acetyltransferase; aacC1; confers resistance to gentamycin
   4455..5246    +  CDS            SmR: aminoglycoside adenylyltransferase (Murphy, 1985); aadA; confers resistance to spectinomycin and streptomycin
   5339..5927    +  rep_origin     ori: high-copy-number ColE1/pMB1/pBR322/pUC origin of replication
>Addgene plasmid #23893 | pDONR223-PDGFRB | addgene full sequence | sequence record 159437 | Addgene next-generation full plasmid sequencing result
AGCGCCCAATACGCAAACCGCCTCTCCCCGCGCGTTGGCCGATTCATTAATGCAGCTGGCACGACAGGTT
TCCCGACTGGAAAGCGGGCAGTGAGCGCAACGCAATTAATACGCGTACCGCTAGCCAGGAAGAGTTTGTA
GAAACGCAAAAAGGCCATCCGTCAGGATGGCCTTCTGCTTAGTTTGATGCCTGGCAGTTTATGGCGGGCG
TCCTGCCCGCCACCCTCCGGGCCGTTGCTTCACAACGTTCAAATCCGCTCCCGGCGGATTTGTCCTACTC
AGGAGAGCGTTCACCGACAAACAACAGATAAAACGAAAGGCCCAGTCTTCCGACTGAGCCTTTCGTTTTA
TTTGATGCCTGGCAGTTCCCTACTCTCGCGTTAACGCTAGCATGGATGTTTTCCCAGTCACGACGTTGTA
AAACGACGGCCAGTCTTAAGCTCGGGCCCCAAATAATGATTTTATTTTGACTGATAGTGACCTGTTCGTT
GCAACAAATTGATGAGCAATGCTTTTTTATAATGCCAACTTTGTACAAAAAAGTTGGCACCATGCGGCTT
CCGGGTGCGATGCCAGCTCTGGCCCTCAAAGGCGAGCTGCTGTTGCTGTCTCTCCTGTTACTTCTGGAAC
CACAGATCTCTCAGGGCCTGGTCGTCACACCCCCGGGGCCAGAGCTTGTCCTCAATGTCTCCAGCACCTT
CGTTCTGACCTGCTCGGGTTCAGCTCCGGTGGTGTGGGAACGGATGTCCCAGGAGCCCCCACAGGAAATG
GCCAAGGCCCAGGATGGCACCTTCTCCAGCGTGCTCACACTGACCAACCTCACTGGGCTAGACACGGGAG
AATACTTTTGCACCCACAATGACTCCCGTGGACTGGAGACCGATGAGCGGAAACGGCTCTACATCTTTGT
GCCAGATCCCACCGTGGGCTTCCTCCCTAATGATGCCGAGGAACTATTCATCTTTCTCACGGAAATAACT
GAGATCACCATTCCATGCCGAGTAACAGACCCACAGCTGGTGGTGACACTGCACGAGAAGAAAGGGGACG
TTGCACTGCCTGTCCCCTATGATCACCAACGTGGCTTTTTTGGTATCTTTGAGGACAGAAGCTACATCTG
CAAAACCACCATTGGGGACAGGGAGGTGGATTCTGATGCCTACTATGTCTACAGACTCCAGGTGTCATCC
ATCAACGTCTCTGTGAACGCAGTGCAGACTGTGGTCCGCCAGGGTGAGAACATCACCCTCATGTGCATTG
TGATCGGGAATGAGGTGGTCAACTTCGAGTGGACATACCCCCGCAAAGAAAGTGGGCGGCTGGTGGAGCC
GGTGACTGACTTCCTCTTGGATATGCCTTACCACATCCGCTCCATCCTGCACATCCCCAGTGCCGAGTTA
GAAGACTCGGGGACCTACACCTGCAATGTGACGGAGAGTGTGAATGACCATCAGGATGAAAAGGCCATCA
ACATCACCGTGGTTGAGAGCGGCTACGTGCGGCTCCTGGGAGAGGTGGGCACACTACAATTTGCTGAGCT
GCATCGGAGCCGGACACTGCAGGTAGTGTTCGAGGCCTACCCACCGCCCACTGTCCTGTGGTTCAAAGAC
AACCGCACCCTGGGCGACTCCAGCGCTGGCGAAATCGCCCTGTCCACGCGCAACGTGTCGGAGACCCGGT
ATGTGTCAGAGCTGACACTGGTTCGCGTGAAGGTGGCAGAGGCTGGCCACTACACCATGCGGGCCTTCCA
TGAGGATGCTGAGGTCCAGCTCTCCTTCCAGCTACAGATCAATGTCCCTGTCCGAGTGCTGGAGCTAAGT
GAGAGCCACCCTGACAGTGGGGAACAGACAGTCCGCTGTCGTGGCCGGGGCATGCCCCAGCCGAACATCA
TCTGGTCTGCCTGCAGAGACCTCAAAAGGTGTCCACGTGAGCTGCCGCCCACGCTGCTGGGGAACAGTTC
CGAAGAGGAGAGCCAGCTGGAGACTAACGTGACGTACTGGGAGGAGGAGCAGGAGTTTGAGGTGGTGAGC
ACACTGCGTCTGCAGCACGTGGATCGGCCACTGTCGGTGCGCTGCACGCTGCGCAACGCTGTGGGCCAGG
ACACGCAGGAGGTCATCGTGGTGCCACACTCCTTGCCCTTTAAGGTGGTGGTGATCTCAGCCATCCTGGC
CCTGGTGGTGCTCACCATCATCTCCCTTATCATCCTCATCATGCTTTGGCAGAAGAAGCCACGTTACGAG
ATCCGATGGAAGGTGATTGAGTCTGTGAGCTCTGACGGCCATGAGTACATCTACGTGGACCCCATGCAGC
TGCCCTATGACTCCACGTGGGAGCTGCCGCGGGACCAGCTTGTGCTGGGACGCACCCTCGGCTCTGGGGC
CTTTGGGCAGGTGGTGGAGGCCACGGCTCATGGCCTGAGCCATTCTCAGGCCACGATGAAAGTGGCCGTC
AAGATGCTTAAATCCACAGCCCGCAGCAGTGAGAAGCAAGCCCTTATGTCGGAGCTGAAGATCATGAGTC
ACCTTGGGCCCCACCTGAACGTGGTCAACCTGTTGGGGGCCTGCACCAAAGGAGGACCCATCTATATCAT
CACTGAGTACTGCCGCTACGGAGACCTGGTGGACTACCTGCACCGCAACAAACACACCTTCCTGCAGCAC
CACTCCGACAAGCGCCGCCCGCCCAGCGCGGAGCTCTACAGCAATGCTCTGCCCGTTGGGCTCCCCCTGC
CCAGCCATGTGTCCTTGACCGGGGAGAGCGACGGTGGCTACATGGACATGAGCAAGGACGAGTCGGTGGA
CTATGTGCCCATGCTGGACATGAAAGGAGACGTCAAATATGCAGACATCGAGTCCTCCAACTACATGGCC
CCTTACGATAACTACGTTCCCTCTGCCCCTGAGAGGACCTGCCGAGCAACTTTGATCAACGAGTCTCCAG
TGCTAAGCTACATGGACCTCGTGGGCTTCAGCTACCAGGTGGCCAATGGCATGGAGTTTCTGGCCTCCAA
GAACTGCGTCCACAGAGACCTGGCGGCTAGGAACGTGCTCATCTGTGAAGGCAAGCTGGTCAAGATCTGT
GACTTTGGCCTGGCTCGAGACATCATGCGGGACTCGAATTACATCTCCAAAGGCAGCACCTTTTTGCCTT
TAAAGTGGATGGCTCCGGAGAGCATCTTCAACAGCCTCTACACCACCCTGAGCGACGTGTGGTCCTTCGG
GATCCTGCTCTGGGAGATCTTCACCTTGGGTGGCACCCCTTACCCAGAGCTGCCCATGAACGAGCAGTTC
TACAATGCCATCAAACGGGGTTACCGCATGGCCCAGCCTGCCCATGCCTCCGACGAGATCTATGAGATCA
TGCAGAAGTGCTGGGAAGAGAAGTTTGAGATTCGGCCCCCCTTCTCCCAGCTGGTGCTGCTTCTCGAGAG
ACTGTTGGGCGAAGGTTACAAAAAGAAGTACCAGCAGGTGGATGAGGAGTTTCTGAGGAGTGACCACCCA
GCCATCCTTCGGTCCCAGGCCCGCTTGCCTGGGTTCCATGGCCTCCGATCTCCCCTGGACACCAGCTCCG
TCCTCTATACTGCCGTGCAGCCCAATGAGGGTGACAACGACTATATCATCCCCCTGCCTGACCCCAAACC
CGAGGTTGCTGACGAGGGCCCACTGGAGGGTTCCCCCAGCCTAGCCAGCTCCACCCTGAATGAAGTCAAC
ACCTCCTCAACCATCTCCTGTGACAGCCCCCTGGAGCCCCAGGACGAACCAGAGCCAGAGCCCCAGCTTG
AGCTCCAGGTGGAGCCGGAGCCAGAGCTGGAACAGTTGCCGGATTCGGGGTGCCCTGCGCCTCGGGCGGA
AGCAGAGGATAGCTTCCTGCCAACTTTCTTGTACAAAGTTGGCATTATAAGAAAGCATTGCTTATCAATT
TGTTGCAACGAACAGGTCACTATCAGTCAAAATAAAATCATTATTTGCCATCCAGCTGATATCCCCTATA
GTGAGTCGTATTACATGGTCATAGCTGTTTCCTGGCAGCTCTGGCCCGTGTCTCAAAATCTCTGATGTTA
CATTGCACAAGATAAAAATATATCATCATGCCTCCTCTAGACCAGCCAGGACAGAAATGCCTCGACTTCG
CTGCTACCCAAGGTTGCCGGGTGACGCACACCGTGGAAACGGATGAAGGCACGAACCCAGTGGACATAAG
CCTGTTCGGTTCGTAAGCTGTAATGCAAGTAGCGTATGCGCTCACGCAACTGGTCCAGAACCTTGACCGA
ACGCAGCGGTGGTAACGGCGCAGTGGCGGTTTTCATGGCTTGTTATGACTGTTTTTTTGGGGTACAGTCT
ATGCCTCGGGCATCCAAGCAGCAAGCGCGTTACGCCGTGGGTCGATGTTTGATGTTATGGAGCAGCAACG
ATGTTACGCAGCAGGGCAGTCGCCCTAAAACAAAGTTAAACATTATGAGGGAAGCGGTGATCGCCGAAGT
ATCGACTCAACTATCAGAGGTAGTTGGCGTCATCGAGCGCCATCTCGAACCGACGTTGCTGGCCGTACAT
TTGTACGGCTCCGCAGTGGATGGCGGCCTGAAGCCACACAGTGATATTGATTTGCTGGTTACGGTGACCG
TAAGGCTTGATGAAACAACGCGGCGAGCTTTGATCAACGACCTTTTGGAAACTTCGGCTTCCCCTGGAGA
GAGCGAGATTCTCCGCGCTGTAGAAGTCACCATTGTTGTGCACGACGACATCATTCCGTGGCGTTATCCA
GCTAAGCGCGAACTGCAATTTGGAGAATGGCAGCGCAATGACATTCTTGCAGGTATCTTCGAGCCAGCCA
CGATCGACATTGATCTGGCTATCTTGCTGACAAAAGCAAGAGAACATAGCGTTGCCTTGGTAGGTCCAGC
GGCGGAGGAACTCTTTGATCCGGTTCCTGAACAGGATCTATTTGAGGCGCTAAATGAAACCTTAACGCTA
TGGAACTCGCCGCCCGACTGGGCTGGCGATGAGCGAAATGTAGTGCTTACGTTGTCCCGCATTTGGTACA
GCGCAGTAACCGGCAAAATCGCGCCGAAGGATGTCGCTGCCGACTGGGCAATGGAGCGCCTGCCGGCCCA
GTATCAGCCCGTCATACTTGAAGCTAGACAGGCTTATCTTGGACAAGAAGAAGATCGCTTGGCCTCGCGC
GCAGATCAGTTGGAAGAATTTGTCCACTACGTGAAAGGCGAGATCACCAAGGTAGTCGGCAAATAACCCT
CGAGCCACCCATGACCAAAATCCCTTAACGTGAGTTACGCGTCGTTCCACTGAGCGTCAGACCCCGTAGA
AAAGATCAAAGGATCTTCTTGAGATCCTTTTTTTCTGCGCGTAATCTGCTGCTTGCAAACAAAAAAACCA
CCGCTACCAGCGGTGGTTTGTTTGCCGGATCAAGAGCTACCAACTCTTTTTCCGAAGGTAACTGGCTTCA
GCAGAGCGCAGATACCAAATACTGTTCTTCTAGTGTAGCCGTAGTTAGGCCACCACTTCAAGAACTCTGT
AGCACCGCCTACATACCTCGCTCTGCTAATCCTGTTACCAGTGGCTGCTGCCAGTGGCGATAAGTCGTGT
CTTACCGGGTTGGACTCAAGACGATAGTTACCGGATAAGGCGCAGCGGTCGGGCTGAACGGGGGGTTCGT
GCACACAGCCCAGCTTGGAGCGAACGACCTACACCGAACTGAGATACCTACAGCGTGAGCTATGAGAAAG
CGCCACGCTTCCCGAAGGGAGAAAGGCGGACAGGTATCCGGTAAGCGGCAGGGTCGGAACAGGAGAGCGC
ACGAGGGAGCTTCCAGGGGGAAACGCCTGGTATCTTTATAGTCCTGTCGGGTTTCGCCACCTCTGACTTG
AGCGTCGATTTTTGTGATGCTCGTCAGGGGGGCGGAGCCTATGGAAAAACGCCAGCAACGCGGCCTTTTT
ACGGTTCCTGGCCTTTTGCTGGCCTTTTGCTCACATGTTCTTTCCTGCGTTATCCCCTGATTCTGTGGAT
AACCGTATTACCGCCTTTGAGTGAGCTGATACCGCTCGCCGCAGCCGAACGACCGAGCGCAGCGAGTCAG
TGAGCGAGGAAGCGGAAG
