>Addgene plasmid #23893 | pDONR223-PDGFRB | depositor partial sequence | sequence record 11016 | Author sequence
ATGCGGCTTCCGGGTGCGATGCCAGCTCTGGCCCTCAAAGGCGAGCTGCTGTTGCTGTCTCTCCTGTTAC
TTCTGGAACCACAGATCTCTCAGGGCCTGGTCGTCACACCCCCGGGGCCAGAGCTTGTCCTCAATGTCTC
CAGCACCTTCGTTCTGACCTGCTCGGGTTCAGCTCCGGTGGTGTGGGAACGGATGTCCCAGGAGCCCCCA
CAGGAAATGGCCAAGGCCCAGGATGGCACCTTCTCCAGCGTGCTCACACTGACCAACCTCACTGGGCTAG
ACACGGGAGAATACTTTTGCACCCACAATGACTCCCGTGGACTGGAGACCGATGAGCGGAAACGGCTCTA
CATCTTTGTGCCAGATCCCACCGTGGGCTTCCTCCCTAATGATGCCGAGGAACTATTCATCTTTCTCACG
GAAATAACTGAGATCACCATTCCATGCCGAGTAACAGACCCACAGCTGGTGGTGACACTGCACGAGAAGA
AAGGGGACGTTGCACTGCCTGTCCCCTATGATCACCAACGTGGCTTTTTTGGTATCTTTGAGGACAGAAG
CTACATCTGCAAAACCACCATTGGGGACAGGGAGGTGGATTCTGATGCCTACTATGTCTACAGACTCCAG
GTGTCATCCATCAACGTCTCTGTGAACGCAGTGCAGACTGTGGTCCGCCAGGGTGAGAACATCACCCTCA
TGTGCATTGTGATCGGGAATGAGGTGGTCAACTTCGAGTGGACATACCCCCGCAAAGAAAGTGGGCGGCT
GGTGGAGCCGGTGACTGACTTCCTCTTGGATATGCCTTACCACATCCGCTCCATCCTGCACATCCCCAGT
GCCGAGTTAGAAGACTCGGGGACCTACACCTGCAATGTGACGGAGAGTGTGAATGACCATCAGGATGAAA
AGGCCATCAACATCACCGTGGTTGAGAGCGGCTACGTGCGGCTCCTGGGAGAGGTGGGCACACTACAATT
TGCTGAGCTGCATCGGAGCCGGACACTGCAGGTAGTGTTCGAGGCCTACCCACCGCCCACTGTCCTGTGG
TTCAAAGACAACCGCACCCTGGGCGACTCCAGCGCTGGCGAAATCGCCCTGTCCACGCGCAACGTGTCGG
AGACCCGGTATGTGTCAGAGCTGACACTGGTTCGCGTGAAGGTGGCAGAGGCTGGCCACTACACCATGCG
GGCCTTCCATGAGGATGCTGAGGTCCAGCTCTCCTTCCAGCTACAGATCAATGTCCCTGTCCGAGTGCTG
GAGCTAAGTGAGAGCCACCCTGACAGTGGGGAACAGACAGTCCGCTGTCGTGGCCGGGGCATGCCCCAGC
CGAACATCATCTGGTCTGCCTGCAGAGACCTCAAAAGGTGTCCACGTGAGCTGCCGCCCACGCTGCTGGG
GAACAGTTCCGAAGAGGAGAGCCAGCTGGAGACTAACGTGACGTACTGGGAGGAGGAGCAGGAGTTTGAG
GTGGTGAGCACACTGCGTCTGCAGCACGTGGATCGGCCACTGTCGGTGCGCTGCACGCTGCGCAACGCTG
TGGGCCAGGACACGCAGGAGGTCATCGTGGTGCCACACTCCTTGCCCTTTAAGGTGGTGGTGATCTCAGC
CATCCTGGCCCTGGTGGTGCTCACCATCATCTCCCTTATCATCCTCATCATGCTTTGGCAGAAGAAGCCA
CGTTACGAGATCCGATGGAAGGTGATTGAGTCTGTGAGCTCTGACGGCCATGAGTACATCTACGTGGACC
CCATGCAGCTGCCCTATGACTCCACGTGGGAGCTGCCGCGGGACCAGCTTGTGCTGGGACGCACCCTCGG
CTCTGGGGCCTTTGGGCAGGTGGTGGAGGCCACGGCTCATGGCCTGAGCCATTCTCAGGCCACGATGAAA
GTGGCCGTCAAGATGCTTAAATCCACAGCCCGCAGCAGTGAGAAGCAAGCCCTTATGTCGGAGCTGAAGA
TCATGAGTCACCTTGGGCCCCACCTGAACGTGGTCAACCTGTTGGGGGCCTGCACCAAAGGAGGACCCAT
CTATATCATCACTGAGTACTGCCGCTACGGAGACCTGGTGGACTACCTGCACCGCAACAAACACACCTTC
CTGCAGCACCACTCCGACAAGCGCCGCCCGCCCAGCGCGGAGCTCTACAGCAATGCTCTGCCCGTTGGGC
TCCCCCTGCCCAGCCATGTGTCCTTGACCGGGGAGAGCGACGGTGGCTACATGGACATGAGCAAGGACGA
GTCGGTGGACTATGTGCCCATGCTGGACATGAAAGGAGACGTCAAATATGCAGACATCGAGTCCTCCAAC
TACATGGCCCCTTACGATAACTACGTTCCCTCTGCCCCTGAGAGGACCTGCCGAGCAACTTTGATCAACG
AGTCTCCAGTGCTAAGCTACATGGACCTCGTGGGCTTCAGCTACCAGGTGGCCAATGGCATGGAGTTTCT
GGCCTCCAAGAACTGCGTCCACAGAGACCTGGCGGCTAGGAACGTGCTCATCTGTGAAGGCAAGCTGGTC
AAGATCTGTGACTTTGGCCTGGCTCGAGACATCATGCGGGACTCGAATTACATCTCCAAAGGCAGCACCT
TTTTGCCTTTAAAGTGGATGGCTCCGGAGAGCATCTTCAACAGCCTCTACACCACCCTGAGCGACGTGTG
GTCCTTCGGGATCCTGCTCTGGGAGATCTTCACCTTGGGTGGCACCCCTTACCCAGAGCTGCCCATGAAC
GAGCAGTTCTACAATGCCATCAAACGGGGTTACCGCATGGCCCAGCCTGCCCATGCCTCCGACGAGATCT
ATGAGATCATGCAGAAGTGCTGGGAAGAGAAGTTTGAGATTCGGCCCCCCTTCTCCCAGCTGGTGCTGCT
TCTCGAGAGACTGTTGGGCGAAGGTTACAAAAAGAAGTACCAGCAGGTGGATGAGGAGTTTCTGAGGAGT
GACCACCCAGCCATCCTTCGGTCCCAGGCCCGCTTGCCTGGGTTCCATGGCCTCCGATCTCCCCTGGACA
CCAGCTCCGTCCTCTATACTGCCGTGCAGCCCAATGAGGGTGACAACGACTATATCATCCCCCTGCCTGA
CCCCAAACCCGAGGTTGCTGACGAGGGCCCACTGGAGGGTTCCCCCAGCCTAGCCAGCTCCACCCTGAAT
GAAGTCAACACCTCCTCAACCATCTCCTGTGACAGCCCCCTGGAGCCCCAGGACGAACCAGAGCCAGAGC
CCCAGCTTGAGCTCCAGGTGGAGCCGGAGCCAGAGCTGGAACAGTTGCCGGATTCGGGGTGCCCTGCGCC
TCGGGCGGAAGCAGAGGATAGCTTCCTG
