>Addgene plasmid #23893 | pDONR223-PDGFRB | addgene partial sequence | sequence record 152870 | M13pUC-fwd 5'-CCCAGTCACGACGTTGTAAAACG-3'
CCAATAATGATTTTATTTTGACTGATAGTGACCTGTTCGTTGCAACAAATTGATGAGCAATGCTTTTTTA
TAATGCCAACTTTGTACAAAAAAGTTGGCACCATGCGGCTTCCGGGTGCGATGCCAGCTCTGGCCCTCAA
AGGCGAGCTGCTGTTGCTGTCTCTCCTGTTACTTCTGGAACCACAGATCTCTCAGGGCCTGGTCGTCACA
CCCCCGGGGCCAGAGCTTGTCCTCAATGTCTCCAGCACCTTCGTTCTGACCTGCTCGGGTTCAGCTCCGG
TGGTGTGGGAACGGATGTCCCAGGAGCCCCCACAGGAAATGGCCAAGGCCCAGGATGGCACCTTCTCCAG
CGTGCTCACACTGACCAACCTCACTGGGCTAGACACGGGAGAATACTTTTGCACCCACAATGACTCCCGT
GGACTGGAGACCGATGAGCGGAAACGGCTCTACATCTTTGTGCCAGATCCCACCGTGGGCTTCCTCCCTA
ATGATGCCGAGGAACTATTCATCTTTCTCACGGAAATAACTGAGATCACCATTCCATGCCGAGTAACAGA
CCCACAGCTGGTGGTGACACTGCACGAGAAGAAAGGGGACGTTGCACTGCCTGTCCCCTATGATCACCAA
CGTGGCTTTTTTGGTATCTTTGAGGACAGAAGCTACATCTGCAAAACCACCATTGGGGACAGG
